>Addgene plasmid #210327 | pXTm-zebrafish Tspan4a | addgene full sequence | sequence record 418296 | Addgene NGS Result
TAATACGACTCACTATAGGGAGACAAGCTTGCTTGTTCTTTTTGCAGAAGCTCAGAATAAACGCTCAACT
TTGGCAGATCGGTACCGAATTCATGGCGGAGGGCTGTCTGCGGGCGCTGCGATACGGGATGGTCTTCTTC
AATCTGCTCTTCTGGCTGTGCGGCTGTGGGATTCTGGGAGTTGGAGTGTGGCTCTCCATCACGCAGGGAA
ACTTCGCCACACTCTCGTCCTCGCTGCCGTCGCTCTCCGCCGCTAACCTGCTGATCGCCGCGGGCACCGT
CGTCATGGTGATCGGCTGTCTGGGCTGCGTGGGTGCGGTCAAGGAGAATCGGCCACTGCTGCTCAGTTTC
TTCATCCTCCTGCTCCTGATCTTCCTGCTGGAGATCCTCTTCATCATCCTGTTCTTCTCCTATCAGGATC
AGATTGATCTGTATGCTCAGAATGACCTGAAGAAAGGCCTGCAGCTCTTCGGGACTGAAGGAAACATCGG
CCTGACCAACGCCTGGAGCATCGTGCAGACAGACTTTCGCTGCTGTGGAGTGACCAATCACACAGACTGG
TTTCAGGTGTATAACACCTCTCGTGTGCCGGACTCCTGCTGTCTGGAATACAGCGACAACTGTGGCCTGG
AGAACCCCGGCACCTGGTGGACAGCTCCATGTTATGAGAGAGTTAAAGGTTGGCTGCAGGAGAATCTGGT
GGCTCTGTGGATTTTCGCTCTGTGTACGGCACTTACACAGATCCTGGGTCTGGTGTTCTCCATGACCATC
TTCTGTCACACAGTGAAGGCAGCAGACACCTACTATGCGCCAGATCTTATGGTGAGCAAGGGCGAGGAGG
ACAACATGGCCATCATCAAGGAGTTCATGCGCTTCAAGGTGCACATGGAGGGCTCCGTGAACGGCCACGA
GTTCGAGATCGAGGGCGAGGGCGAGGGCCGCCCCTACGAGGGCACCCAGACCGCCAAGCTGAAGGTGACC
AAGGGCGGCCCCCTGCCCTTCGCCTGGGACATCCTGTCCCCTCAGTTCATGTACGGCTCCAAGGCCTACG
TGAAGCACCCCGCCGACATCCCCGACTACTTGAAGCTGTCCTTCCCCGAGGGCTTCAAGTGGGAGCGCGT
GATGAACTTCGAGGACGGCGGCGTGGTGACCGTGACCCAGGACTCCTCCCTGCAGGACGGCGAGTTCATC
TACAAGGTGAAGCTGCGCGGCACCAACTTCCCCTCCGACGGCCCCGTAATGCAGAAGAAGACCATGGGCT
GGGAGGCCTCCTCCGAGCGGATGTACCCCGAGGACGGCGCCCTGAAGGGCGAGATCAAGCAGAGGCTGAA
GCTGAAGGACGGCGGCCACTACGACGCCGAGGTCAAGACCACCTACAAGGCCAAGAAGCCCGTGCAGCTG
CCCGGCGCCTACAACGTCAACATCAAGCTGGACATCACCTCCCACAACGAGGACTACACCATCGTGGAAC
AGTACGAGCGCGCCGAGGGCCGCCACTCCACCGGCGGCATGGACGAGCTGTACAAGTAAGACTAGTGACT
GACTAGGATCTGGTTACCACTAAACCAGCCTCAAGAACACCCGAATGGAGTCTCTAAGCTACATAATACC
AACTTACACTTTACAAAATGTTGTCCCCCAAAATGTAGCCATTCGTATCTGCTCCTAATAAAAAGAAAGT
TTCTTCACATTCTAAAAAAAAAAAAAAAAAAAAAAAAAAAAACCCCCCCCCCCCCCCCCTGCAGGTCGAC
TCTAGAGGATCCCCGGGCGAGCTCGAATTAATTCGTATTCTATAGTGTCACCTAAATCCAATTCACTGGC
CGTCGTTTTACAACGTCGTGACTGGGAAAACCCTGGCGTTACCCAACTTAATCGCCTTGCAGCACATCCC
CCTTTCGCCAGCTGGCGTAATAGCGAAGAGGCCCGCACCGATCGCCCTTCCCAACAGTTGCGCAGCCTGA
ATGGCGAATGGCGCCTGATGCGGTATTTTCTCCTTACGCATCTGTGCGGTATTTCACACCGCATATGGTG
CACTCTCAGTACAATCTGCTCTGATGCCGCATAGTTAAGCCAGCCCCGACACCCGCCAACACCCGCTGAC
GCGCCCTGACGGGCTTGTCTGCTCCCGGCATCCGCTTACAGACAAGCTGTGACCGTCTCCGGGAGCTGCA
TGTGTCAGAGGTTTTCACCGTCATCACCGAAACGCGCGAGACGAAAGGGCCTCGTGATACGCCTATTTTT
ATAGGTTAATGTCATGATAATAATGGTTTCTTAGACGTCAGGTGGCACTTTTCGGGGAAATGTGCGCGGA
ACCCCTATTTGTTTATTTTTCTAAATACATTCAAATATGTATCCGCTCATGAGACAATAACCCTGATAAA
TGCTTCAATAATATTGAAAAAGGAAGAGTATGAGTATTCAACATTTCCGTGTCGCCCTTATTCCCTTTTT
TGCGGCATTTTGCCTTCCTGTTTTTGCTCACCCAGAAACGCTGGTGAAAGTAAAAGATGCTGAAGATCAG
TTGGGTGCACGAGTGGGTTACATCGAACTGGATCTCAACAGCGGTAAGATCCTTGAGAGTTTTCGCCCCG
AAGAACGTTTTCCAATGATGAGCACTTTTAAAGTTCTGCTATGTGGCGCGGTATTATCCCGTATTGACGC
CGGGCAAGAGCAACTCGGTCGCCGCATACACTATTCTCAGAATGACTTGGTTGAGTACTCACCAGTCACA
GAAAAGCATCTTACGGATGGCATGACAGTAAGAGAATTATGCAGTGCTGCCATAACCATGAGTGATAACA
CTGCGGCCAACTTACTTCTGACAACGATCGGAGGACCGAAGGAGCTAACCGCTTTTTTGCACAACATGGG
GGATCATGTAACTCGCCTTGATCGTTGGGAACCGGAGCTGAATGAAGCCATACCAAACGACGAGCGTGAC
ACCACGATGCCTGTAGCAATGGCAACAACGTTGCGCAAACTATTAACTGGCGAACTACTTACTCTAGCTT
CCCGGCAACAATTAATAGACTGGATGGAGGCGGATAAAGTTGCAGGACCACTTCTGCGCTCGGCCCTTCC
GGCTGGCTGGTTTATTGCTGATAAATCTGGAGCCGGTGAGCGTGGGTCTCGCGGTATCATTGCAGCACTG
GGGCCAGATGGTAAGCCCTCCCGTATCGTAGTTATCTACACGACGGGGAGTCAGGCAACTATGGATGAAC
GAAATAGACAGATCGCTGAGATAGGTGCCTCACTGATTAAGCATTGGTAACTGTCAGACCAAGTTTACTC
ATATATACTTTAGATTGATTTAAAACTTCATTTTTAATTTAAAAGGATCTAGGTGAAGATCCTTTTTGAT
AATCTCATGACCAAAATCCCTTAACGTGAGTTTTCGTTCCACTGAGCGTCAGACCCCGTAGAAAAGATCA
AAGGATCTTCTTGAGATCCTTTTTTTCTGCGCGTAATCTGCTGCTTGCAAACAAAAAAACCACCGCTACC
AGCGGTGGTTTGTTTGCCGGATCAAGAGCTACCAACTCTTTTTCCGAAGGTAACTGGCTTCAGCAGAGCG
CAGATACCAAATACTGTTCTTCTAGTGTAGCCGTAGTTAGGCCACCACTTCAAGAACTCTGTAGCACCGC
CTACATACCTCGCTCTGCTAATCCTGTTACCAGTGGCTGCTGCCAGTGGCGATAAGTCGTGTCTTACCGG
GTTGGACTCAAGACGATAGTTACCGGATAAGGCGCAGCGGTCGGGCTGAACGGGGGGTTCGTGCACACAG
CCCAGCTTGGAGCGAACGACCTACACCGAACTGAGATACCTACAGCGTGAGCTATGAGAAAGCGCCACGC
TTCCCGAAGGGAGAAAGGCGGACAGGTATCCGGTAAGCGGCAGGGTCGGAACAGGAGAGCGCACGAGGGA
GCTTCCAGGGGGAAACGCCTGGTATCTTTATAGTCCTGTCGGGTTTCGCCACCTCTGACTTGAGCGTCGA
TTTTTGTGATGCTCGTCAGGGGGGCGGAGCCTATGGAAAAACGCCAGCAACGCGGCCTTTTTACGGTTCC
TGGCCTTTTGCTGGCCTTTTGCTCACATGTTCTTTCCTGCGTTATCCCCTGATTCTGTGGATAACCGTAT
TACCGCCTTTGAGTGAGCTGATACCGCTCGCCGCAGCCGAACGACCGAGCGCAGCGAGTCAGTGAGCGAG
GAAGCGGAAGAGCGCCCAATACGCAAACCGCCTCTCCCCGCGCGTTGGCCGATTCATTAATGCAGCTGGC
ACGACAGGTTTCCCGACTGGAAAGCGGGCAGTGAGCGCAACGCAATTAATGTGAGTTAGCTCACTCATTA
GGCACCCCAGGCTTTACACTTTATGCTTCCGGCTCGTATGTTGTGTGGAATTGTGAGCGGATAACAATTT
CACACAGGAAACAGCTATGACCATGATTACGCCAAGCTC
Features (pLannotate 1.2.2; 16 found; start..end, strand, type, name):
      1..19      +  promoter       T7 promoter: promoter for bacteriophage T7 RNA polymerase
     32..74      +  5'UTR          Xenopus globin 5'-UTR: translational enhancer from the 5'-UTR of the major beta-globin gene of Xenopus laevis
     93..809     +  CDS            Tspan4: TSN4_MOUSE - Also known as Tm4sf7. Experimental evidence at protein level: Swiss-Prot protein existence level 1. From Mus musculus (Mouse).
    819..1526    +  CDS            mCherry: mCherry is a basic (constitutively fluorescent) red fluorescent protein published in 2004, derived from Discosoma sp.. It is reported to be a very rapidly-maturing monomer with low acid sensitivity.
   1563..1688    +  3'UTR          Xenopus globin 3'-UTR: 3'-UTR of the major beta-globin gene of Xenopus laevis
   1789..1807    -  promoter       SP6 promoter: promoter for bacteriophage SP6 RNA polymerase
   1811..1968    +  CDS            lacZα (fragment): LacZα fragment of β-galactosidase; lacZ fragment
   1974..2073    -  misc_feature   bom (fragment): basis of mobility region from pBR322
   2175..2210    -  CDS            rop (fragment): Rop protein, which maintains plasmids at low copy number; rop
   2305..2409    +  promoter       AmpR promoter: bla
   2410..3270    +  CDS            AmpR: β-lactamase; bla; confers resistance to ampicillin, carbenicillin, and related antibiotics
   3441..4029    +  rep_origin     ori: high-copy-number ColE1/pMB1/pBR322/pUC origin of replication
   4212..4304    +  CDS            lacI (fragment): lac repressor; lacI; The lac repressor binds to the lac operator to inhibit transcription in E. coli. This inhibition can be relieved by adding lactose or isopropyl-β-D-thiogalactopyranoside (IPTG).
   4317..4338    +  protein_bind   CAP binding site: CAP binding activates transcription in the presence of cAMP. E. coli catabolite activator protein
   4353..4383    +  promoter       lac promoter: promoter for the E. coli lac operon
   4391..4407    +  protein_bind   lac operator: The lac repressor binds to the lac operator to inhibit transcription in E. coli. This inhibition can be relieved by adding lactose or isopropyl-β-D-thiogalactopyranoside (IPTG). lac repressor encoded by lacI
