[The description below was written by a language model from this plasmid's Addgene catalogue record and pLannotate feature annotations shown in this document.]
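Description:
pXTm-zebrafish Tspan4a is a 4,449 nt plasmid built on the pXT7 backbone and catalogued as a fish expression vector. It is propagated in E. coli as a high-copy plasmid through a ColE1/pUC-type origin and selected with ampicillin via the β-lactamase gene and its native promoter. The rest of the backbone consists of cloning-vector remnants with no evident role in the payload: fragments of lacZα, lacI, rop and the pBR322 bom region, plus a lac promoter, operator and CAP binding site.

The payload is an in vitro transcription cassette rather than a eukaryotic promoter-driven unit. A T7 promoter is followed by the Xenopus laevis β-globin 5′-UTR, the tetraspanin coding sequence, an mCherry coding sequence immediately downstream, and the Xenopus β-globin 3′-UTR. An SP6 promoter lies beyond the cassette in the opposite orientation. The globin UTRs are commonly used to improve the translation and stability of synthetic mRNA in embryos. No promoter active in fish cells is annotated, so the layout suggests that T7-transcribed mRNA is introduced into embryos, although the record does not describe the delivery route.

The automated annotation labels the tetraspanin open reading frame by similarity to mouse Tspan4, whereas the catalogue identifies the insert as zebrafish tspan4a. This is probably a homology-based match rather than a different insert. The close spacing of the two coding sequences, and the "m" in the plasmid name, are consistent with a C-terminal Tspan4a-mCherry fusion, but the catalogue fields do not list a tag. The stated purpose is to express Tspan4a as a marker of migrasomes, and the associated work concerns migrasomes during zebrafish gastrulation.
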