Addgene plasmid #210327: pXTm-zebrafish Tspan4a
Purpose: Expresses Tetraspanin-4a (TSPAN4a) as migrasome marker
Depositing lab: Li Yu. Depositing organization: Tsinghua University. Publication: Migrasomes provide regional cues for organ morphogenesis during zebrafish gastrulation. Jiang D, Jiang Z, Lu D, Wang X, Liang H, Zhang J, Meng Y, Li Y, Wu D, Huang Y, Chen Y, Deng H, Wu Q, Xiong J, Meng A, Yu L. Nat Cell Biol. 2019 Aug;21(8):966-977. doi: 10.1038/s41556-019-0358-6. Epub 2019 Aug 1. PubMed 31371827.
Backbone
  Vector backbone: pXT7
  Vector type: Fish Expression
Growth in bacteria
  Bacterial resistance: Ampicillin, 100 μg/mL
  Growth temperature: 37°C
  Growth strain: DH5alpha
  Copy number: High Copy
Gene/Insert
  Gene/Insert name: Tetraspanin 4a
  Species: D. rerio (zebrafish)
  Entrez Gene: tspan4a (a.k.a. zgc:92174)
  Cloning method: Restriction Enzyme; 5′ cloning site Unknown (unknown if destroyed)
Terms and licenses: Academic/Nonprofit Terms; Industry Terms: Not Available to Industry
How to cite: pXTm-zebrafish Tspan4a was a gift from Li Yu (Addgene plasmid # 210327 ; http://n2t.net/addgene:210327 ; RRID:Addgene_210327)
